>Addgene plasmid #192813 | pMRX-IP-3xFLAG-NCOA4 (I56E) | addgene full sequence | sequence record 379056 | Addgene NGS Result
GACATTGATTATTGACTAGTTATTAATAGTAATCAATTACGGGGTCATTAGTTCATAGCCCATATATGGA
GTTCCGCGTTACATAACTTACGGTAAATGGCCCGCCTGGCTGACCGCCCAACGACCCCCGCCCATTGACG
TCAATAATGACGTATGTTCCCATAGTAACGCCAATAGGGACTTTCCATTGACGTCAATGGGTGGAGTATT
TACGGTAAACTGCCCACTTGGCAGTACATCAAGTGTATCATATGCCAAGTACGCCCCCTATTGACGTCAA
TGACGGTAAATGGCCCGCCTGGCATTATGCCCAGTACATGACCTTATGGGACTTTCCTACTTGGCAGTAC
ATCTACGTATTAGTCATCGCTATTACCATGCTAGAGAACCATCAGATGTTTCCAGGGTGCCCCAAGGACC
TGAAATGACCCTGTGCCTTATTTGAACTAACCAATCAGTTCGCTTCTCGCTTCTGTTCGCGCGCTTCTGC
TCCCCGAGCTCAATAAAAGAGCCCACAACCCCTCACTCGGCGCGCCAGTCCTCCGATTGACTGAGTCGCC
CGGGTACCCGTGTATCCAATAAACCCTCTTGCAGTTGCATCCGACTTGTGGTCTCGCTGTTCCTTGGGAG
GGTCTCCTCTGAGTGATTGACTACCCGTCAGCGGGGGTCTTTCATTTGGGGGCTCGTCCGGGATCGGGAG
ACCCCTGCCCAGGGACCACCGACCCACCACCGGGAGGTAAGCTGGCCAGCAACTTATCTGTGTCTGTCCG
ATTGTCTAGTGTCTATGACTGATTTTATGCGCCTGCGTCGGTACTAGTTAGCTAACTAGCTCTGTATCTG
GCGGACCCGTGGTGGAACTGACGAGTTCGGAACACCCGGCCGCAACCCTGGGAGACGTCCCAGGGACTTC
GGGGGCCGTTTTTGTGGCCCGACCTGAGTCCAAAAATCCCGATCGTTTTGGACTCTTTGGTGCACCCCCC
TTAGAGGAGGGATATGTGGTTCTGGTAGGAGACGAGAACCTAAAACAGTTCCCGCCTCCGTCTGAATTTT
TGCTTTCGGTTTGGGACCGAAGCCGCGCCGCGCGTCTTGTCTGCTGCAGCATCGTTCTGTGTTGTCTCTG
TCTGACTGTGTTTCTGTATTTGTCTGAAAATATGGGCCCGGGCCAGACTGTTACCACTCCCTTAAGTTTG
ACCTTAGGTCACTGGAAAGATGTCGAGCGGATCGCTCACAACCAGTCGGTAGATGTCAAGAAGAGACGTT
GGGTTACCTTCTGCTCTGCAGAATGGCCAACCTTTAACGTCGGATGGCCGCGAGACGGCACCTTTAACCG
AGACCTCATCACCCAGGTTAAGATCAAGGTCTTTTCACCTGGCCCGCATGGACACCCAGACCAGGTCCCC
TACATCGTGACCTGGGAAGCCTTGGCTTTTGACCCCCCTCCCTGGGTCAAGCCCTTTGTACACCCTAAGC
CTCCGCCTCCTCTTCCTCCATCCGCCCCGTCTCTCCCCCTTGAACCTCCTCGTTCGACCCCGCCTCGATC
CTCCCTTTATCCAGCCCTCACTCCTTCTCTAGGCGCCCCCATATGGCCATATGAGATCTTATATGGGGCA
CCCCCGCCCCTTGTAAACTTCCCTGACCCTGACATGACAAGAGTTACTAACAGCCCCTCTCTCCAAGCTC
ACTTACAGGCTCTCTACTTAGTCCAGCACGAAGTCTGGAGACCTCTGGCGGCAGCCTACCAAGAACAACT
GGACCGACCGGTGGTACCTCACCCTTACCGAGTCGGCGACACAGTGTGGGTCCGCCGACACCAGACTAAG
AACCTAGAACCTCGCTGGAAAGGACCTTACACAGTCCTGCTGACCACCCCCACCGCCCTCAAAGTAGACG
GCATCGCAGCTTGGATACACGCCGCCCACGTGAAGGCTGCCGACCCCGGGGGTGGACCATCCTCTAGACT
GCCGGATCTGCCATCGATATAAAGCTTGCCACCATGGACTACAAAGACCATGACGGTGATTATAAAGATC
ATGACATCGACTACAAGGATGACGATGACAAGGGTTCAGGCTCGGGATCCGGGAATTCGAATACCTTCCA
AGACCAGAGTGGCAGCTCCAGTAATAGAGAACCCCTTTTGAGGTGTAGTGATGCACGGAGGGACTTGGAG
CTTGCTATTGGTGGAGTTCTCCGGGCTGAACAGCAAATTAAAGATAACTTGCGAGAGGTCAAAGCTCAGA
TTCACAGTTGCGAAAGCCGTCACCTGGAATGTCTTAGAAGCCGTGAGGTATGGCTGTATGAACAGGTGGA
CCTTATTTATCAGCTTAAAGAGGAGACACTTCAACAGCAGGCTCAGCAGCTCTACTCGTTATTGGGCCAG
TTCAATTGTCTTACTCATCAACTGGAGTGTACCCAAAACAAAGATCTAGCCAATCAAGTCTCTGTGTGCC
TGGAGAGACTGGGCAGTTTGACCCTTAAGCCTGAAGATTCAACTGTCCTGCTCTTTGAAGCTGACACAAT
TACTCTGCGCCAGACCATCACCACATTTGGGTCTCTCAAAACCATTCAAATTCCTGAGCACTTGATGGCT
CATGCTAGTTCAGCAAATATTGGGCCCTTCCTGGAGAAGAGAGGCTGTATCTCCATGCCAGAGCAGAAGT
CAGCATCCGGTATTGTAGCTGTCCCTTTCAGCGAATGGCTCCTTGGAAGCAAACCTGCCAGTGGTTATCA
AGCTCCTTACATACCCAGCACCGACCCCCAGGACTGGCTTACCCAAAAGCAGACCTTGGAGAACAGTCAG
ACTTCTTCCAGAGCCTGCAATTTCTTCAATAATGTCGGGGGAAACCTAAAGGGCTTAGAAAACTGGCTCC
TCAAGAGTGAAAAATCAAGTTATCAAAAGTGTAACAGCCATTCCACTACTAGTTCTTTCTCCATTGAAAT
GGAAAAGGTTGGAGATCAAGAGCTTCCTGATCAAGATGAGATGGACCTATCAGATTGGCTAGTGACTCCC
CAGGAATCCCATAAGCTGCGGAAGCCTGAGAATGGCAGTCGTGAAACTTCTGAAAAATTCAAATTATTGT
TCCAGTCCTATAATGTGAATGATTGGCTTGTCAAGACTGACTCCTGTACCAACTGTCAGGGAAACCAGCC
CAAAGGTGTGGAGATTGAAAACCTGGGCAATCTGAAGTGCCTGAATGACCACTTGGAGGCCAAGAAACCA
TTGTCCACCCCCAGCATGGTTACAGAGGATTGGCTTGTCCAGAACCATCAG
[141 nt withheld, positions 3272-3412]
CCTGTGGAACCCAAACCTGAGCCTGAGAAGCATAAAGATTCCCTGAATATGTGGCTCTGTCCTAGAAAAG
AAGTAATAGAACAAACTAAAGCACCAAAGGCAATGACTCCTTCTAGAATTGCTGATTCCTTCCAAGTCAT
AAAGAACAGCCCCTTGTCGGAGTGGCTTATCAGGCCCCCATACAAAGAAGGAAGTCCCAAGGAAGTGCCT
GGTACTGAAGACAGAGCTGGCAAACAGAAGTTTAAAAGCCCCATGAATACTTCCTGGTGTTCCTTTAACA
CAGCTGACTGGGTCCTGCCAGGAAAGAAGATGGGCAACCTCAGCCAGTTATCTTCTGGAGAAGACAAGTG
GCTGCTTCGAAAGAAGGCCCAGGAAGTATTACTTAATTCACCTCTACAGGAGGAACATAACTTCCCCCCA
GACCATTATGGCCTCCCTGCAGTTTGTGATCTCTTTGCCTGTATGCAGCTTAAAGTTGATAAAGAGAAGT
GGTTATATCGAACTCCTCTACAGATGTAGCTCGAGAGCGGCCGCTACGTAAATTCCGCCCCCCCCCCTAA
CGTTACTGGCCGAAGCCGCTTGGAATAAGGCCGGTGTGCGTTTGTCTATATGTTATTTTCCACCATATTG
CCGTCTTTTGGCAATGTGAGGGCCCGGAAACCTGGCCCTGTCTTCTTGACGAGCATTCCTAGGGGTCTTT
CCCCTCTCGCCAAAGGAATGCAAGGTCTGTTGAATGTCGTGAAGGAAGCAGTTCCTCTGGAAGTTTCTTG
AAGACAAACAACGTCTGTAGCGACCCTTTGCAGGCAGCGGAACCCCCCACCTGGCGACAGGTGCCTCTGC
GGCCAAAAGCCACGTGTATAAGATACACCTGCAAAGGCGGCACAACCCCAGTGCCACGTTGTGAGTTGGA
TAGTTGTGGAAAGAGTCAAATGGCTCTCCTCAAGCGTATTCAACAAGGGGCTGAAGGATGCCCAGAAGGT
ACCCCATTGTATGGGATCTGATCTGGGGCCTCGGTGCACATGCTTTACATGTGTTTAGTCGAGGTTAAAA
AAACGTCTAGGCCCCCCGAACCACGGGGACGTGGTTTTCCTTTGAAAAACACGATGATAATATGGCCACA
ACCGTCGACATGACCGAGTACAAGCCCACGGTGCGCCTCGCCACCCGCGACGACGTCCCCCGGGCCGTAC
GCACCCTCGCCGCCGCGTTCGCCGACTACCCCGCCACGCGCCACACCGTCGACCCGGACCGCCACATCGA
GCGGGTCACCGAGCTGCAAGAACTCTTCCTCACGCGCGTCGGGCTCGACATCGGCAAGGTGTGGGTCGCG
GACGACGGCGCCGCGGTGGCGGTCTGGACCACGCCGGAGAGCGTCGAAGCGGGGGCGGTGTTCGCCGAGA
TCGGCCCGCGCATGGCCGAGTTGAGCGGTTCCCGGCTGGCCGCGCAGCAACAGATGGAAGGCCTCCTGGC
GCCGCACCGGCCCAAGGAGCCCGCGTGGTTCCTGGCCACCGTCGGCGTCTCGCCCGACCACCAGGGCAAG
GGTCTGGGCAGCGCCGTCGTGCTCCCCGGAGTGGAGGCGGCCGAGCGCGCCGGGGTGCCCGCCTTCCTGG
AGACCTCCGCGCCCCGCAACCTCCCCTTCTACGAGCGGCTCGGCTTCACCGTCACCGCCGACGTCGAGGT
GCCCGAAGGACCGCGCACCTGGTGCATGACCCGCAAGCCCGGTGCCTGAGTCGACCGCCCGCCCCACGAC
CCGCAGCGCCCGACCGAAAGGAGCGCACGACCCCATGGCTCGACGATAAAATAAAAGATTTTATTTAGTC
TCCAGAAAAAGGGGGGAATGAAAGACCCCACCTGTAGGTTTGGCAAGCTAGCTTAAGTAACGCCATTTTG
CAAGGCATGGAAAAATACATAACTGAGAATAGAGAAGTTCAGATCAAGGTCAGGAACAGATGGAACAGCT
GAATATGGGCCAAACAGGATATCTGTGGTAAGCAGTTCCTGCCCCGGCTCAGGGCCAAGAACAGATGGAA
CAGCTGAATATGGGCCAAACAGGATATCTGTGGTAAGCAGTTCCTGCCCCGGCTCAGGGCCAAGAACAGA
TGGTCCCCAGATGCGGTCCAGCCCTCAGCAGTTTCTAGAGAACCATCAGATGTTTCCAGGGTGCCCCAAG
GACCTGAAATGACCCTGTGCCTTATTTGAACTAACCAATCAGTTCGCTTCTCGCTTCTGTTCGCGCGCTT
CTGCTCCCCGAGCTCAATAAAAGAGCCCACAACCCCTCACTCGGGGCGCCAGTCCTCCGATTGACTGAGT
CGCCCGGGTACCCGTGTATCCAATAAACCCTCTTGCAGTTGCATCCGACTTGTGGTCTCGCTGTTCCTTG
GGAGGGTCTCCTCTGAGTGATTGACTACCCGTCAGCGGGGGTCTTTCACATGCAGCATGTATCAAAATTA
ATTTGGTTTTTTTTCTTAAGTATTTACATTAAATGGCCATAGTTGCATTAATGAATCGGCCAACGCGCGG
GGAGAGGCGGTTTGCGTATTGGGCGCTCTTCCGCTTCCTCGCTCACTGACTCGCTGCGCTCGGTCGTTCG
GCTGCGGCGAGCGGTATCAGCTCACTCAAAGGCGGTAATACGGTTATCCACAGAATCAGGGGATAACGCA
GGAAAGAACATGTGAGCAAAAGGCCAGCAAAAGGCCAGGAACCGTAAAAAGGCCGCGTTGCTGGCGTTTT
TCCATAGGCTCCGCCCCCCTGACGAGCATCACAAAAATCGACGCTCAAGTCAGAGGTGGCGAAACCCGAC
AGGACTATAAAGATACCAGGCGTTTCCCCCTGGAAGCTCCCTCGTGCGCTCTCCTGTTCCGACCCTGCCG
CTTACCGGATACCTGTCCGCCTTTCTCCCTTCGGGAAGCGTGGCGCTTTCTCATAGCTCACGCTGTAGGT
ATCTCAGTTCGGTGTAGGTCGTTCGCTCCAAGCTGGGCTGTGTGCACGAACCCCCCGTTCAGCCCGACCG
CTGCGCCTTATCCGGTAACTATCGTCTTGAGTCCAACCCGGTAAGACACGACTTATCGCCACTGGCAGCA
GCCACTGGTAACAGGATTAGCAGAGCGAGGTATGTAGGCGGTGCTACAGAGTTCTTGAAGTGGTGGCCTA
ACTACGGCTACACTAGAAGAACAGTATTTGGTATCTGCGCTCTGCTGAAGCCAGTTACCTTCGGAAAAAG
AGTTGGTAGCTCTTGATCCGGCAAACAAACCACCGCTGGTAGCGGTGGTTTTTTTGTTTGCAAGCAGCAG
ATTACGCGCAGAAAAAAAGGATCTCAAGAAGATCCTTTGATCTTTTCTACGGGGTCTGACGCTCAGTGGA
ACGAAAACTCACGTTAAGGGATTTTGGTCATGAGATTATCAAAAAGGATCTTCACCTAGATCCTTTTGCG
GCCGGCCGCAAATCAATCTAAAGTATATATGAGTAAACTTGGTCTGACAGTTACCAATGCTTAATCAGTG
AGGCACCTATCTCAGCGATCTGTCTATTTCGTTCATCCATAGTTGCCTGACTCCCCGTCGTGTAGATAAC
TACGATACGGGAGGGCTTACCATCTGGCCCCAGTGCTGCAATGATACCGCGAGACCCACGCTCACCGGCT
CCAGATTTATCAGCAATAAACCAGCCAGCCGGAAGGGCCGAGCGCAGAAGTGGTCCTGCAACTTTATCCG
CCTCCATCCAGTCTATTAATTGTTGCCGGGAAGCTAGAGTAAGTAGTTCGCCAGTTAATAGTTTGCGCAA
CGTTGTTGCCATTGCTACAGGCATCGTGGTGTCACGCTCGTCGTTTGGTATGGCTTCATTCAGCTCCGGT
TCCCAACGATCAAGGCGAGTTACATGATCCCCCATGTTGTGCAAAAAAGCGGTTAGCTCCTTCGGTCCTC
CGATCGTTGTCAGAAGTAAGTTGGCCGCAGTGTTATCACTCATGGTTATGGCAGCACTGCATAATTCTCT
TACTGTCATGCCATCCGTAAGATGCTTTTCTGTGACTGGTGAGTACTCAACCAAGTCATTCTGAGAATAG
TGTATGCGGCGACCGAGTTGCTCTTGCCCGGCGTCAACACGGGATAATACCGCGCCACATAGCAGAACTT
TAAAAGTGCTCATCATTGGAAAACGTTCTTCGGGGCGAAAACTCTCAAGGATCTTACCGCTGTTGAGATC
CAGTTCGATGTAACCCACTCGTGCACCCAACTGATCTTCAGCATCTTTTACTTTCACCAGCGTTTCTGGG
TGAGCAAAAACAGGAAGGCAAAATGCCGCAAAAAAGGGAATAAGGGCGACACGGAAATGTTGAATACTCA
TACTCTTCCTTTTTCAATATTATTGAAGCATTTATCAGGGTTATTGTCTCATGAGCGGATACATATTTGA
ATGTATTTAGAAAAATAAACAAATAGGGGTTCCGCGCACATTTCCCCGAAAAGTGCCACCTGACGTCTAA
GAAACCATTATTATCATGACATTAACCTATAAAAATAGGCGTATCACGAGGCCCTTTCGTCTTCACTATA
GGAGCTTGGCCCATTGCATACGTTGTATCCATATCATAATATGTACATTTATATTGGCTCATGTCCAACA
TTACCGCCATGTT
Features (pLannotate 1.2.2; 15 found; start..end, strand, type, name):
      1..380     +  enhancer       CMV enhancer: human cytomegalovirus immediate early enhancer
    381..676     +  LTR            3' LTR (ΔU3) (fragment): self-inactivating 3' long terminal repeat (LTR) from Moloney murine leukemia virus
    739..1096    +  misc_feature   MMLV Ψ: packaging signal of Moloney murine leukemia virus (MMLV)
   1161..1577    +  CDS            gag (truncated): truncated Moloney murine leukemia virus (MMLV) gag gene lacking the start codon
   1587..1961    +  misc_feature   pol region: Moloney murine leukemia virus (MMLV) pol region containing the splice acceptor site
   1997..2062    +  CDS            3xFLAG: three tandem FLAG® epitope tags, followed by an enterokinase cleavage site
   2093..3928    +  CDS            NCOA4 (sequence partly withheld): NCOA4_HUMAN - Also known as ARA70, ELE1, RFG. Experimental evidence at protein level: Swiss-Prot protein existence level 1. Enhances the androgen receptor transcriptional activity in prostate cancer cells. Ligand-independent coactivator of the peroxisome proliferator-activated receptor (PPAR) gamma. From Homo sapiens (Human).
   3960..4535    +  misc_feature   IRES2: internal ribosome entry site (IRES) of the encephalomyocarditis virus (EMCV)
   4542..5141    +  CDS            PuroR: puromycin N-acetyltransferase; pac from Streptomyces alboniger; confers resistance to puromycin
   5249..5370    +  LTR            3' LTR (ΔU3) (fragment): self-inactivating 3' long terminal repeat (LTR) from Moloney murine leukemia virus
   5371..5840    +  LTR            LTR: long terminal repeat from Moloney murine leukemia virus
   5906..5958    -  CDS            lacI (fragment): lac repressor; lacI; The lac repressor binds to the lac operator to inhibit transcription in E. coli. This inhibition can be relieved by adding lactose or isopropyl-β-D-thiogalactopyranoside (IPTG).
   6141..6729    -  rep_origin     ori: high-copy-number ColE1/pMB1/pBR322/pUC origin of replication
   6893..7753    -  CDS            AmpR: β-lactamase; bla; confers resistance to ampicillin, carbenicillin, and related antibiotics
   7754..7858    -  promoter       AmpR promoter: bla
