[The description below was written by a language model from this plasmid's Addgene catalogue record and pLannotate feature annotations shown in this document.]
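Description:
pMRX-IP-3xFLAG-NCOA4 (I56E) is an 8,045 nt Moloney murine leukemia virus (MMLV)-based retroviral expression plasmid built on the pMRX-IP backbone and intended for stable expression of a tagged human NCOA4 mutant in mammalian cells. Although the catalogue lists it simply as a mammalian expression vector, the feature table shows a retroviral architecture. A CMV enhancer is fused to LTR-derived sequence at the 5' end, which would drive transcription of the viral genomic RNA in packaging cells. This is followed by the MMLV Ψ packaging signal, a truncated gag lacking its start codon, and a pol region carrying the splice acceptor. An MMLV LTR closes the proviral unit at the 3' end. In bacteria the plasmid is maintained through a high-copy ColE1/pUC-type origin and selected with ampicillin via β-lactamase under its own promoter. A short lacI fragment in the backbone appears to be a cloning remnant.

The payload is a bicistronic cassette. An N-terminal 3xFLAG epitope is fused to the human NCOA4 coding sequence, which carries an I56E substitution in the N-terminal domain. An EMCV IRES follows and directs translation of puromycin N-acetyltransferase from the same transcript. Because the two coding sequences share one message, puromycin selection enriches for cells that also express the tagged protein. No separate internal promoter is annotated, so expression presumably derives from the LTR-driven transcript. The FLAG tag allows detection and immunoprecipitation. The associated study concerns NCOA4-driven ferritin phase separation and ferritinophagy, so this construct presumably serves as a mutant for comparison with wild-type NCOA4. The record does not state the specific functional effect of I56E.
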