Addgene plasmid #192813: pMRX-IP-3xFLAG-NCOA4 (I56E)
Purpose: Stable expression of 3xFLAH-NCOA4 (I56E mutant) in mammalian cells
Depositing lab: Noboru Mizushima. Publication: NCOA4 drives ferritin phase separation to facilitate macroferritinophagy and microferritinophagy. Ohshima T, Yamamoto H, Sakamaki Y, Saito C, Mizushima N. J Cell Biol. 2022 Oct 3;221(10). pii: 213442. doi: 10.1083/jcb.202203102. Epub 2022 Sep 6. PubMed 36066504.
Backbone
  Vector backbone: pMRX-IP
  Vector type: Mammalian Expression
  Selectable markers: Puromycin
Growth in bacteria
  Bacterial resistance: Ampicillin, 100 μg/mL
  Growth temperature: 37°C
  Growth strain: DH5alpha
  Copy number: Unknown
Gene/Insert
  Gene/Insert name: NCOA4
  Species: H. sapiens (human)
  Insert size (bp): 1842
  Mutation: I56E mutation in the N-terminal domain
  Entrez Gene: NCOA4 (a.k.a. ARA70, ELE1, PTC3, RFG)
  Tag / fusion protein: 3xFLAG (N terminal on insert)
Terms and licenses: Academic/Nonprofit Terms; Industry Terms: Not Available to Industry
How to cite: pMRX-IP-3xFLAG-NCOA4 (I56E) was a gift from Noboru Mizushima (Addgene plasmid # 192813 ; http://n2t.net/addgene:192813 ; RRID:Addgene_192813)
